>Addgene plasmid #99892 | pYPQ133B2.0 | addgene full sequence | sequence record 203141 | Addgene NGS Result
CTGCATTAATGAATCGGCCAACGCGCGGGGAGAGGCGGTTTGCGTATTGGGCGCTCTTCCGCTTCCTCGC
TCACTGACTCGCTGCGCTCGGTCGTTCGGCTGCGGCGAGCGGTATCAGCTCACTCAAAGGCGGTAATACG
GTTATCCACAGAATCAGGGGATAACGCAGGAAAGAACATGAATTAATTCTCATGTTTGACAGCTTATCAT
CGATTAGCTTTAATGCGGTAGTTTATCACAGTTAAATTGCTAACGCAGTCAGGCACCGTGTATGAAATCT
AACAATGCGCTCATCGTCATCCTCGGCACCGTCACCCTGGATGCTGTAGGCATAGGCTTGGTTATGCCGG
TACTGCCGGGCCTCTTGCGGGATATCGTCCATTCCGACAGCATCGCCAGTCACTATGGCGTGCTGCTAGC
GCTATATGCGTTGATGCAATTTCTATGCGCACCCGTTCTCGGAGCACTGTCCGACCGCTTTGGCCGCCGC
CCAGTCCTGCTCGCTTCGCTACTTGGAGCCACTATCGACTACGCGATCATGGCGACCACACCCGTCCTGT
GGATTCTCTACGCCGGACGCATCGTGGCCGGCATCACCGGCGCCACAGGTGCGGTTGCTGGCGCCTATAT
CGCCGACATCACCGATGGGGAAGATCGGGCTCGCCACTTCGGGCTCATGAGCGCTTGTTTCGGCGTGGGT
ATGGTGGCAGGCCCCGTGGCCGGGGGACTGTTGGGCGCCATCTCCTTACATGCACCATTCCTTGCGGCGG
CGGTGCTCAACGGCCTCAACCTACTACTGGGCTGCTTCCTAATGCAGGAGTCGCATAAGGGAGAGCGCCG
ACCCATGCCCTTGAGAGCCTTCAACCCAGTCAGCTCCTTCCGGTGGGCGCGGGGCATGACTATCGTCGCC
GCACTTATGACTGTCTTCTTTATCATGCAACTCGTAGGACAGGTGCCGGCAGCGCTCTGGGTCATTTTCG
GCGAGGACCGCTTTCGCTGGAGCGCGACGATGATCGGCCTGTCGCTTGCGGTATTCGGAATCTTGCACGC
CCTCGCTCAAGCCTTCGTCACTGGTCCCGCCACCAAACGTTTCGGCGAGAAGCAGGCCATTATCGCCGGC
ATGGCGGCCGACGCGCTGGGCTACGTCTTGCTGGCGTTCGCGACGCGAGGCTGGATGGCCTTCCCCATTA
TGATTCTTCTCGCTTCCGGCGGCATCGGGATGCCCGCGTTGCAGGCCATGCTGTCCAGGCAGGTAGATGA
CGACCATCAGGGACAGCTTCAAGGATCGCTCGCGGCTCTTACCAGCCTAACTTCGATCATTGGACCGCTG
ATCGTCACGGCGATTTATGCCGCCTCGGCGAGCACATGGAACGGGTTGGCATGGATTGTAGGCGCCGCCC
TATACCTTGTCTGCCTCCCCGCGTTGCGTCGCGGTGCATGGAGCCGGGCCACCTCGACCTGAATGGAAGC
CGGCGGCACCTCGCTAACGGATTCACCACTCCAAGAATTGGAGCCAATCAATTCTTGCGGAGAACTGTGA
ATGCGCAAACCAACCCTTGATCGGGGAAGAACAGTATGTCGAGCTATTTTTTGACTTACTGGGGATCAAG
CCTGATTGGGAGAAAATAAAATATCCCCTATAGTGAGTCGTATTACATGGTCATAGCTGTTTCCTGGCAG
CTCTGGCCCGTGTCTCAAAATCTCTGATGTTACATTGCACAAGATAAAAATATATCATCATGCCTCCTCT
AGAGGTCTCAGGACTTTACTTTAAATTTTTCTTATGGCTCAGCCTGTGATGGATAACTGAATCAAACAAA
TGGCGTCTGGGTTTAAGAACATCTGTTTTGGCTATGTTGGACGAAACAAGTGAACTTTTAGGATCAACTT
CCGTTTATATACGGAGCTTATATCGAGCAATAAGATAAGTGGGCTTTTTATGTAATTTAATGGGCTATCG
TCCATATATTCACTAATACCCATGCCCAGTACCCATGTATGCGTTTCATATAAGCTCCTAATTTCTCCCA
CATCGCTCAAATCTAAACAAATCTTGTTGTATATATAACACTGAGGGAGCACCATTGGTCAGAGACGAGA
TCTAGTCTGAGTCGACCGTCTCTGTTTTAGAGCTAGGCCAACATGAGGATCACCCATGTCTGCAGGGCCT
AGCAAGTTAAAATAAGGCTAGTCCGTTATCAACTTGGCCAACATGAGGATCACCCATGTCTGCAGGGCCA
AGTGGCACCGAGTCGGTGCTTTTTTTTCCCTTTCCTTTTTTCTTTTTTTTGCCATAAACTTAAATTTGTA
TATCGATCATTGTAGATATTGAAAACCTAGAACAAACCAACATCCATGTGAATGTCTTTCATGACTGATT
TAGAGATAATTCTTGAATTTTGGAACTAGAATCTATAATGAGCCTAAATTAAAACATTGTGCCAGGGAGA
CCCTCGAGCCACCCATGACCAAAATCCCTTAACGTGAGTTACGCGTCGTTCCACTGAGCGTCAGACCCCG
TAGAAAAGATCAAAGGATCTTCTTGAGATCCTTTTTTTCTGCGCGTAATCTGCTGCTTGCAAACAAAAAA
ACCACCGCTACCAGCGGTGGTTTGTTTGCCGGATCAAGAGCTACCAACTCTTTTTCCGAAGGTAACTGGC
TTCAGCAGAGCGCAGATACCAAATACTGTTCTTCTAGTGTAGCCGTAGTTAGGCCACCACTTCAAGAACT
CTGTAGCACCGCCTACATACCTCGCTCTGCTAATCCTGTTACCAGTGGCTGCTGCCAGTGGCGATAAGTC
GTGTCTTACCGGGTTGGACTCAAGACGATAGTTACCGGATAAGGCGCAGCGGTCGGGCTGAACGGGGGGT
TCGTGCACACAGCCCAGCTTGGAGCGAACGACCTACACCGAACTGAGATACCTACAGCGTGAGCTATGAG
AAAGCGCCACGCTTCCCGAAGGGAGAAAGGCGGACAGGTATCCGGTAAGCGGCAGGGTCGGAACAGGAGA
GCGCACGAGGGAGCTTCCAGGGGGAAACGCCTGGTATCTTTATAGTCCTGTCGGGTTTCGCCACCTCTGA
CTTGAGCGTCGATTTTTGTGATGCTCGTCAGGGGGGCGGAGCCTATGGAAAAACGCCAGCAACGCGGCCT
TTTTACGGTTCCTGGCCTTTTGCTGGCCTTTTGCTCACATGTTCTTTCCTGCGTTATCCCCTGATTCTGT
GGATAACCGTATTACCGCCTTTGAGTGAGCTGATACCGCTCGCCGCAGCCGAACGACCGAGCGCAGCGAG
TCAGTGAGCGAGGAAGCGGAAGAGCGCCCAATACGCAAACCGCCTCTCCCCGCGCGTTGGCCGATTCATT
AATGCAGCTGGCACGACAGGTTTCCCGACTGGAAAGCGGGCAGTGAGCGCAACGCAATTAATACGCGTAC
CGCTAGCCAGGAAGAGTTTGTAGAAACGCAAAAAGGCCATCCGTCAGGATGGCCTTCTGCTTAGTTTGAT
GCCTGGCAGTTTATGGCGGGCGTCCTGCCCGCCACCCTCCGGGCCGTTGCTTCACAACGTTCAAATCCGC
TCCCGGCGGATTTGTCCTACTCAGGAGAGCGTTCACCGACAAACAACAGATAAAACGAAAGGCCCAGTCT
TCCGACTGAGCCTTTCGTTTTATTTGATGCCTGGCAGTTCCCTACTCTCGCGTT
Features (pLannotate 1.2.2; 14 found; start..end, strand, type, name):
      1..54      -  CDS            lacI (fragment): lac repressor; lacI; The lac repressor binds to the lac operator to inhibit transcription in E. coli. This inhibition can be relieved by adding lactose or isopropyl-β-D-thiogalactopyranoside (IPTG).
     56..180     -  rep_origin     RSF ori (fragment): Plasmids containing the RSF 1030 origin of replication can be propagated in E. coli cells that contain additional plasmids with compatible origins.
    196..224     +  promoter       tet promoter: E. coli promoter for tetracycline efflux protein gene
    272..1462    +  CDS            TcR: tetracycline efflux protein; tet; confers resistance to tetracycline
   1560..1634    +  CDS            KanR (fragment): aminoglycoside phosphotransferase; aphA-3; confers resistance to kanamycin
   1637..1655    -  promoter       T7 promoter: promoter for bacteriophage T7 RNA polymerase
   2141..2159    +  misc_RNA       MS2 stem loop: stem loop that binds the bacteriophage MS2 coat protein
   2170..2206    +  misc_RNA       gRNA scaffold (fragment): guide RNA scaffold for the Streptococcus pyogenes CRISPR/Cas9 system
   2211..2229    +  misc_RNA       MS2 stem loop: stem loop that binds the bacteriophage MS2 coat protein
   2240..2259    +  misc_RNA       gRNA scaffold (fragment): guide RNA scaffold for the Streptococcus pyogenes CRISPR/Cas9 system
   2543..3131    +  rep_origin     ori: high-copy-number ColE1/pMB1/pBR322/pUC origin of replication
   3314..3406    +  CDS            lacI (fragment): lac repressor; lacI; The lac repressor binds to the lac operator to inhibit transcription in E. coli. This inhibition can be relieved by adding lactose or isopropyl-β-D-thiogalactopyranoside (IPTG).
   3461..3488    -  terminator     rrnB T2 terminator: transcription terminator T2 from the E. coli rrnB gene
   3620..3663    +  terminator     rrnB T1 terminator: Escherichia coli rrnB; transcription terminator T1 from the E. coli rrnB gene
