[The description below was written by a language model from this plasmid's Addgene catalogue record and pLannotate feature annotations shown in this document.]
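Description:
pYPQ133B2.0 is a small (about 3.7 kb) Golden Gate entry vector built on the pHD1 backbone and classed as a plant expression/CRISPR plasmid. It is an empty backbone: no guide sequence is present, and the user inserts a target-specific spacer by restriction enzyme-based cloning. The plasmid is maintained in E. coli through a high-copy ColE1/pUC-type origin and selected with tetracycline, conferred by a full-length tetracycline efflux gene (TcR) driven by its native tet promoter. The annotation also picks up short remnants of lacI, an RSF origin and a kanamycin resistance gene, plus a T7 promoter and rrnB T1/T2 terminators. The fragments are backbone leftovers from earlier vector construction rather than functional units.

The payload is a guide RNA expression cassette in which the Arabidopsis U3 small nuclear RNA promoter (AtU3, a Pol III-type promoter suited to producing uncapped short RNAs in plants) drives a Streptococcus pyogenes Cas9 guide carrying the modified "gRNA2.0" scaffold. The AtU3 promoter is named in the catalogue entry but was not detected by the automated annotation. The catalogue describes the scaffold as carrying four MS2 binding sites, whereas the feature table annotates only two MS2 stem loops interleaved with scaffold fragments, so the remaining sites may simply not have been recognised. These hairpins bind the bacteriophage MS2 coat protein, allowing effector domains fused to that protein to be recruited to a guide-bound Cas9 complex.

The vector is designated for the third gRNA position in a multiplexed assembly, in which several such cassettes are joined by Golden Gate cloning. The associated publication uses this system for CRISPR-based transcriptional activation in plants.
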