Addgene plasmid #99892: pYPQ133B2.0
Purpose: (Empty Backbone) Golden Gate entry vector to express the 3rd gRNA with gRNA2.0 scaffold (with four MS2 binding sites) under AtU3 promoter
Depositing lab: Yiping Qi. Depositing organization: University of Maryland, College Park. Publication: Robust transcriptional activation in plants using multiplexed CRISPR-Act2.0 and mTALE-Act systems. Lowder LG, Zhou J, Zhang Y, Malzahn A, Zhong Z, Hsieh TF, Voytas DF, Zhang Y, Qi Y. Mol Plant. 2017 Nov 29. pii: S1674-2052(17)30344-1. doi: 10.1016/j.molp.2017.11.010. PubMed 29197638.
Backbone
  Vector backbone: pHD1
  Backbone manufacturer: Cermak et al. 2011
  Vector type: Plant Expression, CRISPR
  Promoter: AtU3
Growth in bacteria
  Bacterial resistance: Tetracycline, 10 μg/mL
  Growth temperature: 37°C
  Growth strain: DH5alpha
  Copy number: Unknown
Gene/Insert
  Cloning method: Restriction Enzyme
Terms and licenses: Academic/Nonprofit Terms; Industry Terms: Not Available to Industry
How to cite: pYPQ133B2.0 was a gift from Yiping Qi (Addgene plasmid # 99892 ; http://n2t.net/addgene:99892 ; RRID:Addgene_99892)
